>Addgene plasmid #26868 | Hes5p-DsRed | addgene partial sequence | sequence record 33115 | 26868 with dsRed1-N
CCTTCAGCTTCACGGTGTTGTGGCCCTCGTAGGGGCGGCCCTCGCCCTCGCCCTCGATCTCGAACTCGTG
GCCGTTCACGGTGCCCTCCATGCGCACCTTGAAGCGCATGAACTCGGTGATGACGTTCTCGGAGGAGGCC
ATGGTGGCGACCGGCTAGCACGCGTAAGAGCTCTGGAGGCGATTAGCGAGCGGAGCGGAGCGGAGCGGAC
AGAGCCAGGCGTCCCGGACTGGCGCGACCTGGACCCCAGCACGCCAGCCCTATATAGGCGCGGGCAGCGG
CCCGGCGCCTGGGGTCCGGGCGCCGCGGCCGTTCCCACACTCGGCGGCCAATGGCGGCGCCGGCCGCACA
AAGGCGCCGGCCCATTAGCGCACGCTAAATTGCCTGTGAATTGGCGCGGGCACAATGGTCGCTCCCCGAG
GAGCAGGTGGGCCGCGCGGCACAATGTCCGGGCTGTGGGAACGCGCTCGTCCTCATTAGCATCCCGGGGC
CTGATGCTGAGAGCCCCGCGCCTCAATATGCTGCCTTTTCCCAGGCCGCGGGGAGGTGGGGAGGGCAGGA
AGGAGTGCTCTCCCCCCCCCTTCTCTCCCTTCTTCCCTCCCACTCCCCAGAGGCTCCCCACCGCTGGCTG
GCAGAGGCCACAGGCGCAGAGAAATGAGAGTTTTACAATGAACAGACAGCGACTTCCAGAGGAGTGGGCA
CCCTCCCCAGCTGGGACCTGTTGCCCACAGGCACAGTGGGTTAAAGTGGGCCACATTCTCTCAAACAGAT
GCTGCCGCCATGCCATTCGC
