[The description below was written by a language model from this plasmid's Addgene catalogue record.]
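Description:
Hes5p-DsRed is a mammalian reporter plasmid built on the Clontech pDsRed2 backbone (about 4.2 kb without insert), in which a fragment of the mouse Hes5 promoter has been placed upstream of the DsRed red fluorescent protein coding sequence. The insert is listed as roughly 760 bp and, according to the depositor's comment, spans positions -685 to +28 relative to the Hes5 transcription start. It was introduced by restriction enzyme cloning. Although the catalogue lists DsRed as a C-terminal tag on the backbone, the insert is a promoter rather than a coding sequence, so DsRed functions here as a transcriptional reporter rather than as a fusion partner. The plasmid is maintained at high copy in E. coli under ampicillin selection. No feature table was supplied, so the origin of replication, polyadenylation signal and any mammalian selection marker are not stated in the record.

Hes5 encodes a bHLH transcriptional repressor that is a well-known direct target of canonical Notch signalling, so its promoter is commonly used as a readout of Notch pathway activity: cells in which the pathway is active transcribe the reporter and become red fluorescent. The associated publication concerns differences in Notch signalling between neural stem cells and intermediate progenitors, which is consistent with using this construct to identify or sort Hes5-expressing, Notch-active cells among neural progenitor populations after introduction of the plasmid into mammalian cells or tissue. The record does not specify the delivery method.
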