Addgene plasmid #26868: Hes5p-DsRed
Depositing lab: Nicholas Gaiano. Depositing organization: Johns Hopkins University and School of Medicine. Publication: Differential Notch signalling distinguishes neural stem cells from intermediate progenitors. Mizutani K, Yoon K, Dang L, Tokunaga A, Gaiano N. Nature. 2007 Sep 20. 449(7160):351-5. 10.1038/nature06090 PubMed 17721509.
Backbone
  Vector backbone: pDsRed2
  Backbone manufacturer: Clontech
  Backbone size w/o insert (bp): 4200
  Vector type: Mammalian Expression
Growth in bacteria
  Bacterial resistance: Ampicillin, 100 μg/mL
  Growth temperature: 37°C
  Growth strain: DH5alpha
  Copy number: High Copy
Gene/Insert
  Gene/Insert name: Hes5 promoter
  Species: M. musculus (mouse)
  Insert size (bp): 760
  Entrez Gene: Hes5 (a.k.a. bHLHb38)
  Tag / fusion protein: dsRed (C terminal on backbone)
  Cloning method: Restriction Enzyme
  Sequencing primers: 5′ n/a; 3′ DsRed1-N
Terms and licenses: Academic/Nonprofit Terms; Industry Terms: Not Available to Industry
Depositor comments: Hes5p from -685 to +28.
How to cite: Hes5p-DsRed was a gift from Nicholas Gaiano (Addgene plasmid # 26868 ; http://n2t.net/addgene:26868 ; RRID:Addgene_26868)
